Addgene plasmid #167383: pMSR:MSMEG_5085:Dendra
Purpose: C-term fluorescent fusion
Depositing lab: Keith Derbyshire & Joseph Wade. Depositing organization: Wadsworth Center, New York State Department of Health. Publication: A Mycobacterial Systems Resource for the Research Community. Judd JA, Canestrari J, Clark R, Joseph A, Lapierre P, Lasek-Nesselquist E, Mir M, Palumbo M, Smith C, Stone M, Upadhyay A, Wirth SE, Dedrick RM, Meier CG, Russell DA, Dills A, Dove E, Kester J, Wolf ID, Zhu J, Rubin ER, Fortune S, Hatfull GF, Gray TA, Wade JT, Derbyshire KM. mBio. 2021 Mar 2;12(2). pii: mBio.02401-20. doi: 10.1128/mBio.02401-20. PubMed 33653882.
Backbone
  Vector backbone: pMSR:Dendra
  Vector type: Bacterial Expression ; Integrating Mycobacterial Expression Vector attL5. T7 expression in E. coli
Growth in bacteria
  Bacterial resistance: Apramycin, 25 μg/mL
  Growth temperature: 37°C
  Growth strain: DH5alpha
  Copy number: High Copy
Gene/Insert
  Gene/Insert name: MSMEG_5085
  Species: M. smegmatis
  Promoter: pmycTetO
  Tag / fusion protein: Gly-Ala Linker/Dendra2/1x Flag Tag (C terminal on insert)
  Cloning method: Ligation Independent Cloning
  Sequencing primers: 5′ TGATAGAGTTTGTCCTCCCTATCAG; 3′ TCCATATGCACCTTGACACG
Resource information
  A portion of this plasmid was derived from a plasmid made by: CP000480.1
Terms and licenses: Academic/Nonprofit Terms; Industry Terms: Not Available to Industry
Depositor comments: 5' cloning site: AseI (destroyed), 3' cloning site: HindIII (not destroyed)
How to cite: pMSR:MSMEG_5085:Dendra was a gift from Keith Derbyshire & Joseph Wade (Addgene plasmid # 167383 ; http://n2t.net/addgene:167383 ; RRID:Addgene_167383)
