[The description below was written by a language model from this plasmid's Addgene catalogue record.]
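Description:
pMSR:MSMEG_5085:Dendra is a bacterial expression plasmid built on the pMSR:Dendra backbone, an integrating mycobacterial expression vector that targets the L5 attachment site, so that the cassette can be inserted into the mycobacterial chromosome rather than maintained as an episome. The vector type field also notes T7-based expression in E. coli, indicating that the same construct can be used to produce the fusion protein in an appropriate T7 polymerase-expressing E. coli host. In E. coli it is propagated as a high-copy plasmid under apramycin selection. The record does not name the origin of replication or list the integrase and attachment elements individually, and no feature table is provided.

The insert is the Mycobacterium smegmatis open reading frame MSMEG_5085, derived from the reference M. smegmatis genome sequence and introduced by ligation-independent cloning; the 5' AseI junction was destroyed while the 3' HindIII site was retained. The function of the encoded protein is not stated. Expression is driven by the pmycTetO promoter, a mycobacterial promoter carrying tet operator sequences, which generally permits tetracycline-responsive regulation when a Tet repressor is present. The gene is fused at its C terminus, through a Gly-Ala linker, to Dendra2, a green-to-red photoconvertible fluorescent protein, followed by a single FLAG epitope.

The stated purpose is a C-terminal fluorescent fusion, and the plasmid belongs to a systematic mycobacterial resource collection. Such a design suits visualising the protein's localisation in live mycobacteria, with the FLAG tag available for antibody-based detection or purification.
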