>Addgene plasmid #167383 | pMSR:MSMEG_5085:Dendra | depositor partial sequence | sequence record 325211 | partial
ATGTTCTCGACGTTCTGCGGTCGTCCGGTGGCGCACGACCGTGCGCTCATCATGGCGATCGTCAACCGGA
CACCCGATTCGTTCTACGACCGCGGCGCCACCTTCACCGACGAGGCAGCCAAGGCCGCCGCGCACCGTGT
GATCGACGAGGGTGCCGACGTCATCGACGTCGGCGGCGTCAAGGCGGGCCCCGGCAGCAACGTCGACGCC
GAAGAGGAGATCACGCGCGTCGTCCCGTTCATCGAGTGGCTGCGCAGCACCTTCCCCGACCGGTTGATCA
GCATCGACACGTGGCGCGCGGCCGTCGCCAAGCAGGCGTGCGCGGCGGGCGCGGACATCATCAACGACAC
CTGGGCCGGTGCCGACCCGGGTCTGGCCGAGGTGGCCGCCGAGTTCGGCGCGGGCCTGGTGTGCTCACAC
ACGGGCGGCGCGACGCCTCGCACGCGGCCGTTCCGGGTGAACTACGGCATCAGCGAGCGCGGTGTGGTCG
ACGACGTGATCGCGGAGGTGACCGCTGCCGCCGAGCGGGCCGTGGCAACGGGTGTTCAGCGCGACCGGAT
CCTCATCGATCCGACCCATGATTTCGGCAAAAACACTTATCACGGTCTTAGTTTGTTGCGCCACGTAAAA
GATCTTGTTAATACCGGATGGCCGGTCCTGATGGCGCTGAGCAACAAGGATTTTGTCGGGGAGACTCTCG
GTGTGGACCTGACCGAACGCCTGGAAGGGACGCTCGCCGCAACAGCGCTTGCCGCCGCGGATGGAGCAGC
CATGTTCCGGGTACACGAGGTGGGGCCCACTCGGCGCGTGCTCGAAATGGTCGCGTCGATTCAGGGAGTG
CGGAAGCCCGCACGAACAGTGAGGGGACTGGCA
